Addgene plasmid #235873: pME_Cp_0_2-3_003_atpA_Promoter+5'UTR_Cr
Purpose: atpA promoter + 5'UTR Chlamydomonas reinhardtii
Depositing lab: Tobias Erb. Depositing organization: Max Planck Institute for Terrestrial Microbiology. Publication: A modular high-throughput approach for advancing synthetic biology in the chloroplast of Chlamydomonas. Inckemann RM, Chotel T, Burgis M, Brinkmann CK, Andreas L, Baumann J, Sharma P, Klose M, Barrett J, Ries F, Paczia N, Glatter T, Mackinder LCM, Willmund F, Erb TJ. Nat Plants. 2025 Nov;11(11):2332-2349. doi: 10.1038/s41477-025-02126-2. Epub 2025 Nov 3. PubMed 41184475.
Backbone
  Vector backbone: pME_Cp_UAV_GFP
  Backbone size w/o insert (bp): 2101
  Vector type: Synthetic Biology
Growth in bacteria
  Bacterial resistance: Chloramphenicol, 25 μg/mL
  Growth temperature: 37°C
  Growth strain: DH5alpha
  Copy number: High Copy
Gene/Insert
  Gene/Insert name: atpA promoter + 5'UTR
  Species: Chlamydomonas reinhardtii
  Insert size (bp): 547
  Cloning method: Restriction Enzyme; 5′ cloning site BsaI (destroyed during cloning); 3′ cloning site BsaI (destroyed during cloning)
  Sequencing primers: 5′ CGTATCACGAGGCAGAATTTC; 3′ CCTGCATAACGCGAAGTAATC
Terms and licenses: Academic/Nonprofit Terms; Industry Terms: Not Available to Industry
Depositor comments: Please visit https://doi.org/10.1101/2024.05.08.593163 for bioRxiv preprint.
How to cite: pME_Cp_0_2-3_003_atpA_Promoter+5'UTR_Cr was a gift from Tobias Erb (Addgene plasmid # 235873 ; http://n2t.net/addgene:235873 ; RRID:Addgene_235873)
