[The description below was written by a language model from this plasmid's Addgene catalogue record and pLannotate feature annotations shown in this document.]
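Description:
pME_Cp_0_2-3_003_atpA_Promoter+5'UTR_Cr is a small (about 2.6 kb) synthetic-biology part plasmid that stores the promoter and 5' untranslated region of the Chlamydomonas reinhardtii chloroplast atpA gene as a reusable cloning module. It belongs to a modular toolkit for engineering the Chlamydomonas chloroplast. The 547 bp insert was placed into the pME_Cp_UAV_GFP backbone using BsaI, a type IIS enzyme typical of Golden Gate-style assembly, and the BsaI sites used for insertion were destroyed in the process. The backbone name suggests a GFP-carrying acceptor vector in which the part replaces a dropout cassette, and the "0" and "2-3" in the plasmid name likely denote the assembly level and part position. The record does not state either point explicitly.

The plasmid is maintained in E. coli through a high-copy ColE1/pUC-type origin and selected with chloramphenicol, with resistance provided by the cat gene under its native promoter and followed by the lambda t0 terminator. The part region is bracketed by BioBrick prefix and suffix sequences and insulated by bacterial terminators, including a his operon terminator downstream and a putative terminator upstream, which limit read-through between the insert and the backbone. The automated annotation also flags a short fragment matching a predicted Chlamydomonas chloroplast protein within the insert. This most likely reflects native chloroplast genomic sequence captured upstream of atpA rather than an intended coding element.

The plasmid has no coding payload, reporter or chloroplast homology arms of its own. It serves as a source of a regulatory element to be combined with coding sequences, 3' UTRs and other parts in higher-level assemblies that drive transgene expression in the C. reinhardtii chloroplast.
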