Features (pLannotate 1.2.2; 9 found; start..end, strand, type, name):
    295..378     +  CDS            YCX6_CHLRE (fragment): Protein predicted: Swiss-Prot protein existence level 4. From Chlamydomonas reinhardtii (Chlamydomonas smithii).
    572..591     +  misc_feature   BioBrick suffix: universal suffix for all parts
    592..649     +  terminator     his operon terminator: This putative transcriptin terminator from the E. coli his operon has a 2-bp deletion introduced during synthesis. Its efficiency has not been determined.
    844..1432    -  rep_origin     ori: high-copy-number ColE1/pMB1/pBR322/pUC origin of replication
   1615..1709    -  terminator     lambda t0 terminator: transcription terminator from phage lambda
   1733..2389    -  CDS            cat: CAT_ECOLX - Experimental evidence at protein level: Swiss-Prot protein existence level 1. This enzyme is an effector of chloramphenicol resistance in bacteria. From Escherichia coli. This protein is used as a marker in many commonly used cloning vectors, such as pACYC184.
   2390..2487    -  promoter       cat promoter: promoter of the E. coli cat gene encoding chloramphenicol acetyltransferase
   2573..2616    -  terminator     bacterial terminator: putative bacterial transcription terminator
   2619..2640    +  misc_feature   BioBrick prefix: BioBrick prefix for parts that do not start with "ATG"
>Addgene plasmid #235873 | pME_Cp_0_2-3_003_atpA_Promoter+5'UTR_Cr | addgene full sequence | sequence record 476124 | Addgene NGS Result
GGTCTCGGGAGCAAAAGTCATTTTTATAACTAGTCTCAAAATACCTATAAACCCATTGTTCTTCTCTTTT
AGCTCTAAGAACAATCAATTTATAAATATATTTATTATTATGCTATAATATAAATACTATATAAATACAT
TTACCTTTTTATAAATACATTTACCTTTTTTTTAATTTGCATGATTTTAATGCTTATGCTATCTTTTTTA
TTTAGTCCATAAAACCTTTAAAGGACCTTTTCTTATGGGATATTTATATTTTCCTAACAAAGCAATCGGC
GTCATAAACTTTAGTTGCTTACGACGCCTGTGGACGTCCCCCCCTTCCCCTTACGGGCAAGTAAACTTAG
GGATTTTAATGCAATAAATAAATTTGTCCTCTTCGGGCAAATGAATTTTAGTATTTAAATATGACAAGGG
TGAACCATTACTTTTGTTAACAAGTGATCTTACCACTCACTATTTTTGTTGAATTTTAAACTTATTTAAA
ATTCTCGAGAAAGATTTTAAAAATAAACTTTTTTAATCTTTTATTTATTTTTTCTTTTTTAATGTGAGAC
CACTCATCGCGACTAGTAGCGGCCGCTGCAGTCCGGCAAAAAAGGGCAAGGTGTCACCACCCTGCCCTTT
TTCTTTAAAACCGAAAAGATTACTTCGCGTTATGCAGGCTTCCTCGCTCACTGACTCGCTGCGCTCGGTC
GTTCGGCTGCGGCGAGCGGTATCAGCTCACTCAAAGGCGGTAATACGGTTATCCACAGAATCAGGGGATA
ACGCAGGAAAGAACATGTGAGCAAAAGGCCAGCAAAAGGCCAGGAACCGTAAAAAGGCCGCGTTGCTGGC
GTTTTTCCACAGGCTCCGCCCCCCTGACGAGCATCACAAAAATCGACGCTCAAGTCAGAGGTGGCGAAAC
CCGACAGGACTATAAAGATACCAGGCGTTTCCCCCTGGAAGCTCCCTCGTGCGCTCTCCTGTTCCGACCC
TGCCGCTTACCGGATACCTGTCCGCCTTTCTCCCTTCGGGAAGCGTGGCGCTTTCTCATAGCTCACGCTG
TAGGTATCTCAGTTCGGTGTAGGTCGTTCGCTCCAAGCTGGGCTGTGTGCACGAACCCCCCGTTCAGCCC
GACCGCTGCGCCTTATCCGGTAACTATCGTCTTGAGTCCAACCCGGTAAGACACGACTTATCGCCACTGG
CAGCAGCCACTGGTAACAGGATTAGCAGAGCGAGGTATGTAGGCGGTGCTACAGAGTTCTTGAAGTGGTG
GCCTAACTACGGCTACACTAGAAGAACAGTATTTGGTATCTGCGCTCTGCTGAAGCCAGTTACCTTCGGA
AAAAGAGTTGGTAGCTCTTGATCCGGCAAACAAACCACCGCTGGTAGCGGTGGTTTTTTTGTTTGCAAGC
AGCAGATTACGCGCAGAAAAAAAGGATCTCAAGAAGATCCTTTGATCTTTTCTACGGGGTCTGACGCTCA
GTGGAACGAAAACTCACGTTAAGGGATTTTGGTCATGAGATTATCAAAAAGGATCTTCACCTAGATCCTT
TTAAATTAAAAATGAAGTTTTAAATCAATCTAAAGTATATATGAGTAAACTTGGTCTGACAGCTCGAGGC
TTGGATTCTCACCAATAAAAAACGCCCGGCGGCAACCGAGCGTTCTGAACAAATCCAGATGGAGTTCTGA
GGTCATTACTGGATCTATCAACAGGAGTCCAAGCGAGCTCGATATCAAATTACGCCCCGCCCTGCCACTC
GTCGCAGTACTGTTGTAATTCATTAAGCATTCTGCCGACATGGAAGCCATCACAAACGGCATGATGAACC
TGAATCGCCAGCGGCATCAGCACCTTGTCGCCTTGCGTATAATATTTGCCCATGGTGAAAACGGGGGCGA
AGAAGTTGTCCATATTGGCCACGTTTAAATCAAAACTGGTGAAACTCACCCAGGGATTGGCTGATACGAA
AAACATATTCTCAATAAACCCTTTAGGGAAATAGGCCAGGTTTTCACCGTAACACGCCACATCTTGCGAA
TATATGTGTAGAAACTGCCGGAAATCGTCGTGGTATTCACTCCAGAGTGATGAAAACGTTTCAGTTTGCT
CATGGAAAACGGTGTAACAAGGGTGAACACTATCCCATATCACCAGCTCACCGTCTTTCATTGCCATACG
AAATTCCGGATGAGCATTCATCAGGCGGGCAAGAATGTGAATAAAGGCCGGATAAAACTTGTGCTTATTT
TTCTTTACGGTCTTTAAAAAGGCCGTAATATCCAGCTGAACGGTCTGGTTATAGGTACATTGAGCAACTG
ACTGAAATGCCTCAAAATGTTCTTTACGATGCCATTGGGATATATCAACGGTGGTATATCCAGTGATTTT
TTTCTCCATTTTAGCTTCCTTAGCTCCTGAAAATCTCGATAACTCAAAAAATACGCCCGGTAGTGATCTT
ATTTCATTATGGTGAAAGTTGGAACCTCTTACGTGCCCGATCAACTCGAGTGCCACCTGACGTCTAAGAA
ACCATTATTATCATGACATTAACCTATAAAAATAGGCGTATCACGAGGCAGAATTTCAGATAAAAAAAAT
CCTTAGCTTTCGCTAAGGATGATTTCTGGAATTCGCGGCCGCTTCTAGAGCGATGAGT
